Addgene plasmid #216391: pAAV-CMVenh synapsin-intron-mCherry-1x miR5 Mm ATP10B
Purpose: transfer plasmid for AAV vector production of mCherry and miR for Mm ATP10B
Depositing lab: Veerle Baekelandt. Depositing organization: Katholieke Universiteit Leuven. Publication: Loss of the lysosomal lipid flippase ATP10B leads to progressive dopaminergic neurodegeneration and parkinsonian motor deficits. Sanchiz-Calvo M, Coccia E, Cawthorne C, Morrone Parfitt G, Torre-Muruzabal T, Tsafaras G, Van Laere K, Cabezudo D, Cascalho A, Van den Haute C, Vangheluwe P, Blanchard J, Bentea E, Baekelandt V. Acta Neuropathol. 2025 Jul 17;150(1):5. doi: 10.1007/s00401-025-02908-0. PubMed 40676227.
Backbone
  Vector backbone: pAAV
  Backbone manufacturer: Wilson
  Backbone size w/o insert (bp): 5154
  Total vector size (bp): 5865
  Vector type: AAV
Growth in bacteria
  Bacterial resistance: Ampicillin, 100 μg/mL
  Growth temperature: 30°C
  Growth strain: NEB Stable
  Copy number: Unknown
Gene/Insert
  Gene/Insert name: mcherry and miR Mm ATP10B
  Species: M. musculus (mouse), Synthetic
  Insert size (bp): 845
  Promoter: CMVenh synapsin
  Cloning method: Restriction Enzyme; 5′ cloning site AgeI (not destroyed); 3′ cloning site SalI (not destroyed)
  Sequencing primers: 5′ GGTTACAAGACAGGTTTAAGGAG; 3′ caacgggccacaactcctc
Terms and licenses: Academic/Nonprofit Terms; Industry Terms: Not Available to Industry
How to cite: pAAV-CMVenh synapsin-intron-mCherry-1x miR5 Mm ATP10B was a gift from Veerle Baekelandt (Addgene plasmid # 216391 ; http://n2t.net/addgene:216391 ; RRID:Addgene_216391)
