[The description below was written by a language model from this plasmid's Addgene catalogue record and pLannotate feature annotations shown in this document.]
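Description:
pAAV-CMVenh synapsin-intron-mCherry-1x miR5 Mm ATP10B is an AAV transfer plasmid built on a pAAV backbone, designed for producing recombinant AAV vectors that express a red fluorescent reporter together with a microRNA-based knockdown cassette against mouse ATP10B. It is propagated in E. coli using a high-copy ColE1/pUC-type origin and ampicillin selection through the β-lactamase gene. The backbone also carries an f1 phage origin and remnants of the lac region (lacZα and lacI fragments, lac promoter and operator) left over from the cloning vector. The catalogue lists a total size of 5,865 bp, while the sequenced record is 5,858 nt, a small discrepancy.

The expression cassette lies between two AAV2 inverted terminal repeats, which define the segment that is replicated and packaged into capsids when the helper functions are supplied in trans. Transcription is driven by a hybrid promoter in which the CMV immediate-early enhancer is placed upstream of a human synapsin I promoter fragment, an arrangement meant to boost output while retaining neuron-preferential expression. A chimeric β-globin/immunoglobulin intron follows to improve transcript processing. The mCherry coding sequence comes next, and immediately downstream, in the same transcript, sits a single ("1x") artificial microRNA embedded in miR-30a flanking sequences, so that the cell's microRNA machinery processes it into a silencing RNA targeting ATP10B. Red fluorescence therefore marks the cells expressing the knockdown element. A WPRE fragment and the bovine growth hormone polyadenylation signal complete the cassette. The associated publication concerns loss of the lysosomal lipid flippase ATP10B and dopaminergic neurodegeneration, consistent with use for neuronal ATP10B knockdown in mouse-derived systems.
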