Features (pLannotate 1.2.2; 19 found; start..end, strand, type, name):
    132..289     +  CDS            lacZα (fragment): LacZα fragment of β-galactosidase; lacZ fragment
    294..722     +  rep_origin     f1 ori (sequence partly withheld): f1 bacteriophage origin of replication; arrow indicates direction of (+) strand synthesis
    775..879     +  promoter       AmpR promoter: bla
    880..1740    +  CDS            AmpR: β-lactamase; bla; confers resistance to ampicillin, carbenicillin, and related antibiotics
   1911..2499    +  rep_origin     ori: high-copy-number ColE1/pMB1/pBR322/pUC origin of replication
   2682..2774    +  CDS            lacI (fragment): lac repressor; lacI; The lac repressor binds to the lac operator to inhibit transcription in E. coli. This inhibition can be relieved by adding lactose or isopropyl-β-D-thiogalactopyranoside (IPTG).
   2787..2808    +  protein_bind   CAP binding site: CAP binding activates transcription in the presence of cAMP. E. coli catabolite activator protein
   2823..2853    +  promoter       lac promoter: promoter for the E. coli lac operon
   2861..2877    +  protein_bind   lac operator: The lac repressor binds to the lac operator to inhibit transcription in E. coli. This inhibition can be relieved by adding lactose or isopropyl-β-D-thiogalactopyranoside (IPTG). lac repressor encoded by lacI
   2938..3068    -  repeat_region  AAV2 ITR (fragment): inverted terminal repeat of adeno-associated virus serotype 2 inverted
   3209..3512    +  enhancer       CMV enhancer: human cytomegalovirus immediate early enhancer
   3538..3916    +  promoter       hSyn promoter (fragment): human synapsin I promoter; confers neuron-specific expression (Kügler et al., 2003)
   3947..4079    +  intron         chimeric intron: chimera between introns from human β-globin and immunoglobulin heavy chain genes
   4122..4829    +  CDS            mCherry: mCherry is a basic (constitutively fluorescent) red fluorescent protein published in 2004, derived from Discosoma sp.. It is reported to be a very rapidly-maturing monomer with low acid sensitivity.
   4843..4869    +  ncRNA          5' miR-30a (fragment): sequence upstream of the 71-nt precursor of the human miR-30a microRNA (Zeng et al., 2002) miRNA
   4939..4960    +  ncRNA          3' miR-30a (fragment): sequence downstream of the 71-nt precursor of the human miR-30a microRNA (Zeng et al., 2002) miRNA
   4996..5537    +  misc_feature   WPRE (fragment): woodchuck hepatitis virus posttranscriptional regulatory element
   5551..5758    +  polyA_signal   bGH poly(A) signal: bovine growth hormone polyadenylation signal
   5846..118     +  repeat_region  AAV2 ITR (fragment) (across the origin): inverted terminal repeat of adeno-associated virus serotype 2 inverted
>Addgene plasmid #216391 | pAAV-CMVenh synapsin-intron-mCherry-1x miR5 Mm ATP10B | addgene full sequence | sequence record 427345 | Addgene NGS Result
GATGGAGTTGGCCACTCCCTCTCTGCGCGCTCGCTCGCTCACTGAGGCCGGGCGACCAAAGGTCGCCCGA
CGCCCGGGCTTTGCCCGGGCGGCCTCAGTGAGCGAGCGAGCGCGCAGCCTTAATTAACCTAATTCACTGG
CCGTCGTTTTACAACGTCGTGACTGGGAAAACCCTGGCGTTACCCAACTTAATCGCCTTGCAGCACATCC
CCCTTTCGCCAGCTGGCGTAATAGCGAAGAGGCCCGCACCGATCGCCCTTCCCAACAGTTGCGCAGCCTG
AATGGCGAATGGG
[124 nt withheld, positions 294-417]
C
[91 nt withheld, positions 419-509]
A
[49 nt withheld, positions 511-559]
CCTTTGACGTTGGAGTCCACGTTCTTT
[37 nt withheld, positions 587-623]
ACCCTATCTCGGTCTATTCTTTTGATTTATAAGGGATTTTGCCGATTTCGGCCTATTGGTTAAAAAATGA
GCTGATTTAACAAAAATTTAACGCGAATTTTAACAAAATATTAACGCTTACAATTTAGGTGGCACTTTTC
GGGGAAATGTGCGCGGAACCCCTATTTGTTTATTTTTCTAAATACATTCAAATATGTATCCGCTCATGAG
ACAATAACCCTGATAAATGCTTCAATAATATTGAAAAAGGAAGAGTATGAGTATTCAACATTTCCGTGTC
GCCCTTATTCCCTTTTTTGCGGCATTTTGCCTTCCTGTTTTTGCTCACCCAGAAACGCTGGTGAAAGTAA
AAGATGCTGAAGATCAGTTGGGTGCACGAGTGGGTTACATCGAACTGGATCTCAACAGCGGTAAGATCCT
TGAGAGTTTTCGCCCCGAAGAACGTTTTCCAATGATGAGCACTTTTAAAGTTCTGCTATGTGGCGCGGTA
TTATCCCGTATTGACGCCGGGCAAGAGCAACTCGGTCGCCGCATACACTATTCTCAGAATGACTTGGTTG
AGTACTCACCAGTCACAGAAAAGCATCTTACGGATGGCATGACAGTAAGAGAATTATGCAGTGCTGCCAT
AACCATGAGTGATAACACTGCGGCCAACTTACTTCTGACAACGATCGGAGGACCGAAGGAGCTAACCGCT
TTTTTGCACAACATGGGGGATCATGTAACTCGCCTTGATCGTTGGGAACCGGAGCTGAATGAAGCCATAC
CAAACGACGAGCGTGACACCACGATGCCTGTAGCAATGGCAACAACGTTGCGCAAACTATTAACTGGCGA
ACTACTTACTCTAGCTTCCCGGCAACAATTAATAGACTGGATGGAGGCGGATAAAGTTGCAGGACCACTT
CTGCGCTCGGCCCTTCCGGCTGGCTGGTTTATTGCTGATAAATCTGGAGCCGGTGAGCGTGGGTCTCGCG
GTATCATTGCAGCACTGGGGCCAGATGGTAAGCCCTCCCGTATCGTAGTTATCTACACGACGGGGAGTCA
GGCAACTATGGATGAACGAAATAGACAGATCGCTGAGATAGGTGCCTCACTGATTAAGCATTGGTAACTG
TCAGACCAAGTTTACTCATATATACTTTAGATTGATTTAAAACTTCATTTTTAATTTAAAAGGATCTAGG
TGAAGATCCTTTTTGATAATCTCATGACCAAAATCCCTTAACGTGAGTTTTCGTTCCACTGAGCGTCAGA
CCCCGTAGAAAAGATCAAAGGATCTTCTTGAGATCCTTTTTTTCTGCGCGTAATCTGCTGCTTGCAAACA
AAAAAACCACCGCTACCAGCGGTGGTTTGTTTGCCGGATCAAGAGCTACCAACTCTTTTTCCGAAGGTAA
CTGGCTTCAGCAGAGCGCAGATACCAAATACTGTTCTTCTAGTGTAGCCGTAGTTAGGCCACCACTTCAA
GAACTCTGTAGCACCGCCTACATACCTCGCTCTGCTAATCCTGTTACCAGTGGCTGCTGCCAGTGGCGAT
AAGTCGTGTCTTACCGGGTTGGACTCAAGACGATAGTTACCGGATAAGGCGCAGCGGTCGGGCTGAACGG
GGGGTTCGTGCACACAGCCCAGCTTGGAGCGAACGACCTACACCGAACTGAGATACCTACAGCGTGAGCT
ATGAGAAAGCGCCACGCTTCCCGAAGGGAGAAAGGCGGACAGGTATCCGGTAAGCGGCAGGGTCGGAACA
GGAGAGCGCACGAGGGAGCTTCCAGGGGGAAACGCCTGGTATCTTTATAGTCCTGTCGGGTTTCGCCACC
TCTGACTTGAGCGTCGATTTTTGTGATGCTCGTCAGGGGGGCGGAGCCTATGGAAAAACGCCAGCAACGC
GGCCTTTTTACGGTTCCTGGCCTTTTGCTGGCCTTTTGCTCACATGTTCTTTCCTGCGTTATCCCCTGAT
TCTGTGGATAACCGTATTACCGCCTTTGAGTGAGCTGATACCGCTCGCCGCAGCCGAACGACCGAGCGCA
GCGAGTCAGTGAGCGAGGAAGCGGAAGAGCGCCCAATACGCAAACCGCCTCTCCCCGCGCGTTGGCCGAT
TCATTAATGCAGCTGGCACGACAGGTTTCCCGACTGGAAAGCGGGCAGTGAGCGCAACGCAATTAATGTG
AGTTAGCTCACTCATTAGGCACCCCAGGCTTTACACTTTATGCTTCCGGCTCGTATGTTGTGTGGAATTG
TGAGCGGATAACAATTTCACACAGGAAACAGCTATGACCATGATTACGCCAGATTTAATTAAGGCCTTAA
TTAGGCTGCGCGCTCGCTCGCTCACTGAGGCCGCCCGGGCAAAGCCCGGGCGTCGGGCGACCTTTGGTCG
CCCGGCCTCAGTGAGCGAGCGAGCGCGCAGAGAGGGAGTGGCCAACTCCATCACTAGGGGTTCCTTGTAG
TTAATGATTAACCCGCCATGCTACTTATCTACGTAGCCATGCTCTAGGAAGATCGGAATTCGCCCTTAAG
CTAGATAGTTATTAATAGTAATCAATTACGGGGTCATTAGTTCATAGCCCATATATGGAGTTCCGCGTTA
CATAACTTACGGTAAATGGCCCGCCTGGCTGACCGCCCAACGACCCCCGCCCATTGACGTCAATAATGAC
GTATGTTCCCATAGTAACGCCAATAGGGACTTTCCATTGACGTCAATGGGTGGAGTATTTACGGTAAACT
GCCCACTTGGCAGTACATCAAGTGTATCATATGCCAAGTACGCCCCCTATTGACGTCAATGACGGTAAAT
GGCCCGCCTGGCATTATGCCCAGTACATGACCTTATGGGACTTTCCTACTTGGCAGTACATCTACGTATT
AGTCATCGCTATTACCATGGCACCTGCAGAGGGCCCTGCGTATGAGTGCAAGTGGGTTTTAGGACCAGGA
TGAGGCGGGGTGGGGGTGCCTACCTGACGACCGACCCCGACCCACTGGACAAGCACCCAACCCCCATTCC
CCAAATTGCGCATCCCCTATCAGAGAGGGGGAGGGGAAACAGGATGCGGCGAGGCGCGTGCGCACTGCCA
GCTTCAGCACCGCGGACAGTGCCTTCGCCCCCGCCTGGCGGCGCGCGCCACCGCCGCCTCAGCACTGAAG
GCGCGCTGACGTCACTCGCCGGTCCCCCGCAAACTCCCCTTCCCGGCCACCTTGGTCGCGTCCGCGCCGC
CGCCGGCCCAGCCGGACCGCACCACGCGAGGCGCGAGATAGGGGGGCACGGGCGCGACCATCTGCGCTGC
GGCCGCACTAGTTGGTCGTGAGGCACTGGGCAGGTAAGTATCAAGGTTACAAGACAGGTTTAAGGAGACC
AATAGAAACTGGGCTTGTCGAGACAGAGAAGACTCTTGCGTTTCTGATAGGCACCTATTGGTCTTACTGA
CATCCACTTTGCCTTTCTCTCCACAGGTGTCCAGGCGGCCGCTCTAGAGGATCCCCACCGGTGCCACCAT
GGTGAGCAAGGGCGAGGAGGATAACATGGCCATCATCAAGGAGTTCATGCGCTTCAAGGTGCACATGGAG
GGCTCCGTGAACGGCCACGAGTTCGAGATCGAGGGCGAGGGCGAGGGCCGCCCCTACGAGGGCACCCAGA
CCGCCAAGCTGAAGGTGACCAAGGGTGGCCCCCTGCCCTTCGCCTGGGACATCCTGTCCCCTCAGTTCAT
GTACGGCTCCAAGGCCTACGTGAAGCACCCCGCCGACATCCCCGACTACTTGAAGCTGTCCTTCCCCGAG
GGCTTCAAGTGGGAGCGCGTGATGAACTTCGAGGACGGCGGCGTGGTGACCGTGACCCAGGACTCCTCCC
TGCAGGACGGCGAGTTCATCTACAAGGTGAAGCTGCGCGGCACCAACTTCCCCTCCGACGGCCCCGTAAT
GCAGAAGAAGACCATGGGCTGGGAGGCCTCCTCCGAGCGGATGTACCCCGAGGACGGCGCCCTGAAGGGC
GAGATCAAGCAGAGGCTGAAGCTGAAGGACGGCGGCCACTACGACGCTGAGGTCAAGACCACCTACAAGG
CCAAGAAGCCCGTGCAGCTGCCCGGCGCCTACAACGTCAACATCAAGTTGGACATCACCTCCCACAACGA
GGACTACACCATCGTGGAACAGTACGAACGCGCCGAGGGCCGCCACTCCACCGGCGGCATGGACGAGCTG
TACAAGTAACTCGAGATCCAAGAAGGTATATTGCTGTTGACAGTGAGCGACCTGGTGATTCTGAACTGGA
TTAGTGAAGCCACAGATGTAATCCAGTTCAGAATCACCAGGATGCCTACTGCCTCGGACTTCAAGGGCTA
CGATGTCGACTTGGATCCATCGCGCGTGATCCAATCAACCTCTGGATTACAAAATTTGTGAAAGATTGAC
TGGTATTCTTAACTATGTTGCTCCTTTTACGCTATGTGGATACGCTGCTTTAATGCCTTTGTATCATGCT
ATTGCTTCCCGTATGGCTTTCATTTTCTCCTCCTTGTATAAATCCTGGTTGCTGTCTCTTTATGAGGAGT
TGTGGCCCGTTGTCAGGCAACGTGGCGTGGTGTGCACTGTGTTTGCTGACGCAACCCCCACTGGTTGGGG
CATTGCCACCACCTGTCAGCTCCTTTCCGGGACTTTCGCTTTCCCCCTCCCTATTGCCACGGCGGAACTC
ATCGCCGCCTGCCTTGCCCGCTGCTGGACAGGGGCTCGGCTGTTGGGCACTGACAATTCCGTGGTGTTGT
CGGGGAAATCATCGTCCTTTCCTTGGCTGCTCGCCTGTGTTGCCACCTGGATTCTGCGCGGGACGTCCTT
CTGCTACGTCCCTTCGGCCCTCAATCCAGCGGACCTTCCTTCCCGCGGCCTGCTGCCGGCTCTGCGGCCT
CTTCCGCGTCTTCGAGATCTGCCTCGACTGTGCCTTCTAGTTGCCAGCCATCTGTTGTTTGCCCCTCCCC
CGTGCCTTCCTTGACCCTGGAAGGTGCCACTCCCACTGTCCTTTCCTAATAAAATGAGGAAATTGCATCG
CATTGTCTGAGTAGGTGTCATTCTATTCTGGGGGGTGGGGTGGGGCAGGACAGCAAGGGGGAGGATTGGG
AAGACAATAGCAGGCATGCTGGGGACTCGAGTTAAGGGCGAATTCCCGATAAGGATCTTCCTAGAGCATG
GCTACGTAGATAAGTAGCATGGCGGGTTAATCATTAACTACAAGGAACCCCTAGT
